>Addgene plasmid #112975 | C-term png in pGEX4 | addgene full sequence | sequence record 217754 | Addgene NGS Result
TTGAGATCCTTTTTTTCTGCGCGTAATCTGCTGCTTGCAAACAAAAAAACCACCGCTACCAGCGGTGGTT
TGTTTGCCGGATCAAGAGCTACCAACTCTTTTTCCGAAGGTAACTGGCTTCAGCAGAGCGCAGATACCAA
ATACTGTCCTTCTAGTGTAGCCGTAGTTAGGCCACCACTTCAAGAACTCTGTAGCACCGCCTACATACCT
CGCTCTGCTAATCCTGTTACCAGTGGCTGCTGCCAGTGGCGATAAGTCGTGTCTTACCGGGTTGGACTCA
AGACGATAGTTACCGGATAAGGCGCAGCGGTCGGGCTGAACGGGGGGTTCGTGCACACAGCCCAGCTTGG
AGCGAACGACCTACACCGAACTGAGATACCTACAGCGTGAGCTATGAGAAAGCGCCACGCTTCCCGAAGG
GAGAAAGGCGGACAGGTATCCGGTAAGCGGCAGGGTCGGAACAGGAGAGCGCACGAGGGAGCTTCCAGGG
GGAAACGCCTGGTATCTTTATAGTCCTGTCGGGTTTCGCCACCTCTGACTTGAGCGTCGATTTTTGTGAT
GCTCGTCAGGGGGGCGGAGCCTATGGAAAAACGCCAGCAACGCGGCCTTTTTACGGTTCCTGGCCTTTTG
CTGGCCTTTTGCTCACATGTTCTTTCCTGCGTTATCCCCTGATTCTGTGGATAACCGTATTACCGCCTTT
GAGTGAGCTGATACCGCTCGCCGCAGCCGAACGACCGAGCGCAGCGAGTCAGTGAGCGAGGAAGCGGAAG
AGCGCCTGATGCGGTATTTTCTCCTTACGCATCTGTGCGGTATTTCACACCGCATAAATTCCGACACCAT
CGAATGGCGCAAAACCTTTCGCGGTATGGCATGATAGCGCCCGGAAGAGAGTCAATTCAGGGTGGTGAAT
GTGAAACCAGTAACGTTATACGATGTCGCAGAGTATGCCGGTGTCTCTTATCAGACCGTTTCCCGCGTGG
TGAACCAGGCCAGCCACGTTTCTGCGAAAACGCGGGAAAAAGTGGAAGCGGCGATGGCGGAGCTGAATTA
CATTCCCAACCGCGTGGCACAACAACTGGCGGGCAAACAGTCGTTGCTGATTGGCGTTGCCACCTCCAGT
CTGGCCCTGCACGCGCCGTCGCAAATTGTCGCGGCGATTAAATCTCGCGCCGATCAACTGGGTGCCAGCG
TGGTGGTGTCGATGGTAGAACGAAGCGGCGTCGAAGCCTGTAAAGCGGCGGTGCACAATCTTCTCGCGCA
ACGCGTCAGTGGGCTGATCATTAACTATCCGCTGGATGACCAGGATGCCATTGCTGTGGAAGCTGCCTGC
ACTAATGTTCCGGCGTTATTTCTTGATGTCTCTGACCAGACACCCATCAACAGTATTATTTTCTCCCATG
AAGACGGTACGCGACTGGGCGTGGAGCATCTGGTCGCATTGGGTCACCAGCAAATCGCGCTGTTAGCGGG
CCCATTAAGTTCTGTCTCGGCGCGTCTGCGTCTGGCTGGCTGGCATAAATATCTCACTCGCAATCAAATT
CAGCCGATAGCGGAACGGGAAGGCGACTGGAGTGCCATGTCCGGTTTTCAACAAACCATGCAAATGCTGA
ATGAGGGCATCGTTCCCACTGCGATGCTGGTTGCCAACGATCAGATGGCGCTGGGCGCAATGCGCGCCAT
TACCGAGTCCGGGCTGCGCGTTGGTGCGGATATCTCGGTAGTGGGATACGACGATACCGAAGACAGCTCA
TGTTATATCCCGCCGTTAACCACCATCAAACAGGATTTTCGCCTGCTGGGGCAAACCAGCGTGGACCGCT
TGCTGCAACTCTCTCAGGGCCAGGCGGTGAAGGGCAATCAGCTGTTGCCCGTCTCACTGGTGAAAAGAAA
AACCACCCTGGCGCCCAATACGCAAACCGCCTCTCCCCGCGCGTTGGCCGATTCATTAATGCAGCTGGCA
CGACAGGTTTCCCGACTGGAAAGCGGGCAGTGAGCGCAACGCAATTAATGTAAGTTAGCTCACTCATTAG
GCACCCCAGGCTTTACACTTTATGCTTCCGGCTCGTATGTTGTGTGGAATTGTGAGCGGATAACAATTTC
ACACAGGAAACAGCTATGACCATGATTACGGATTCACTGGCCGTCGTTTTACAACGTCGTGACTGGGAAA
ACCCTGGCGTTACCCAACTTAATCGCCTTGCAGCACATCCCCCTTTCGCCAGCTGGCGTAATAGCGAAGA
GGCCCGCACCGATCGCCCTTCCCAACAGTTGCGCAGCCTGAATGGCGAATGGCGCTTTGCCTGGTTTCCG
GCACCAGAAGCGGTGCCGGAAAGCTGGCTGGAGTGCGATCTTCCTGAGGCCGATACTGTCGTCGTCCCCT
CAAACTGGCAGATGCACGGTTACGATGCGCCCATCTACACCAACGTGACCTATCCCATTACGGTCAATCC
GCCGTTTGTTCCCACGGAGAATCCGACGGGTTGTTACTCGCTCACATTTAATGTTGATGAAAGCTGGCTA
CAGGAAGGCCAGACGCGAATTATTTTTGATGGCGTTGGAATTAGCTTATCGACTGCACGGTGCACCAATG
CTTCTGGCGTCAGGCAGCCATCGGAAGCTGTGGTATGGCTGTGCAGGTCGTAAATCACTGCATAATTCGT
GTCGCTCAAGGCGCACTCCCGTTCTGGATAATGTTTTTTGCGCCGACATCATAACGGTTCTGGCAAATAT
TCTGAAATGAGCTGTTGACAATTAATCATCGGCTCGTATAATGTGTGGAATTGTGAGCGGATAACAATTT
CACACAGGAAACAGTATTCATGTCCCCTATACTAGGTTATTGGAAAATTAAGGGCCTTGTGCAACCCACT
CGACTTCTTTTGGAATATCTTGAAGAAAAATATGAAGAGCATTTGTATGAGCGCGATGAAGGTGATAAAT
GGCGAAACAAAAAGTTTGAATTGGGTTTGGAGTTTCCCAATCTTCCTTATTATATTGATGGTGATGTTAA
ATTAACACAGTCTATGGCCATCATACGTTATATAGCTGACAAGCACAACATGTTGGGTGGTTGTCCAAAA
GAGCGTGCAGAGATTTCAATGCTTGAAGGAGCGGTTTTGGATATTAGATACGGTGTTTCGAGAATTGCAT
ATAGTAAAGACTTTGAAACTCTCAAAGTTGATTTTCTTAGCAAGCTACCTGAAATGCTGAAAATGTTCGA
AGATCGTTTATGTCATAAAACATATTTAAATGGTGATCATGTAACCCATCCTGACTTCATGTTGTATGAC
GCTCTTGATGTTGTTTTATACATGGACCCAATGTGCCTGGATGCGTTCCCAAAATTAGTTTGTTTTAAAA
AACGTATTGAAGCTATCCCACAAATTGATAAGTACTTGAAATCCAGCAAGTATATAGCATGGCCTTTGCA
GGGCTGGCAAGCCACGTTTGGTGGTGGCGACCATCCTCCAAAATCGGATCTGGTTCCGCGTGGATCCCCG
GAATTCCCGGGTCGACTCGAGTACCTGCACATCCGCTGCGTCATCCACCGAGACATCAAGCCCGAGAACA
TGCTCCTCGACGCCAACGACCGCGTCAAGATCGCCGACTTTGGGATCGCGAACGTTCATGCGCCCAGCAC
TCAACTGCAGGCGGGCATGGGCACGCCCATGTACATGGCCCCGGAGGCGATGTCCAGCCAGGGCAAGGTG
GATTTCAAGTCGGACGTGTGGTCACTGGGGCTAGTCCTCTACGAGCTGTGCCTCGGACGCAGCCCCTTCG
CCGCGTTTCTCGACAAGAACGCCACCCCTGCCCTACTGCACACCGTAGTCCAGGCGCTGGTCCGCCCCCG
GCTCGACTGCCAGCTCATCCGGCGTCTCTACGATCCCGTGTGGGCGCAAGTTTGCGAGCTGATGGTCGTT
TACGAGCAGGAGCGCCGCATCTGCCTACCAGACATCTTCCACCTCGACGCCGGCATGACTGTGACCCTCT
ACAAGCATTACTTCAGCTACAGCTACTAACGGAAGCCAATGGTCAGCTCACCAGCACGAGGAGACCTCAA
CAAATATTTCATTGTACTTAAGAACTAGGCTAGTTCTAGAGCGGCCGCATCGTGACTGACTGACGATCTG
CCTCGCGCGTTTCGGTGATGACGGTGAAAACCTCTGACACATGCAGCTCCCGGAGACGGTCACAGCTTGT
CTGTAAGCGGATGCCGGGAGCAGACAAGCCCGTCAGGGCGCGTCAGCGGGTGTTGGCGGGTGTCGGGGCG
CAGCCATGACCCAGTCACGTAGCGATAGCGGAGTGTATAATTCTTGAAGACGAAAGGGCCTCGTGATACG
CCTATTTTTATAGGTTAATGTCATGATAATAATGGTTTCTTAGACGTCAGGTGGCACTTTTCGGGGAAAT
GTGCGCGGAACCCCTATTTGTTTATTTTTCTAAATACATTCAAATATGTATCCGCTCATGAGACAATAAC
CCTGATAAATGCTTCAATAATATTGAAAAAGGAAGAGTATGAGTATTCAACATTTCCGTGTCGCCCTTAT
TCCCTTTTTTGCGGCATTTTGCCTTCCTGTTTTTGCTCACCCAGAAACGCTGGTGAAAGTAAAAGATGCT
GAAGATCAGTTGGGTGCACGAGTGGGTTACATCGAACTGGATCTCAACAGCGGTAAGATCCTTGAGAGTT
TTCGCCCCGAAGAACGTTTTCCAATGATGAGCACTTTTAAAGTTCTGCTATGTGGCGCGGTATTATCCCG
TGTTGACGCCGGGCAAGAGCAACTCGGTCGCCGCATACACTATTCTCAGAATGACTTGGTTGAGTACTCA
CCAGTCACAGAAAAGCATCTTACGGATGGCATGACAGTAAGAGAATTATGCAGTGCTGCCATAACCATGA
GTGATAACACTGCGGCCAACTTACTTCTGACAACGATCGGAGGACCGAAGGAGCTAACCGCTTTTTTGCA
CAACATGGGGGATCATGTAACTCGCCTTGATCGTTGGGAACCGGAGCTGAATGAAGCCATACCAAACGAC
GAGCGTGACACCACGATGCCTGCAGCAATGGCAACAACGTTGCGCAAACTATTAACTGGCGAACTACTTA
CTCTAGCTTCCCGGCAACAATTAATAGACTGGATGGAGGCGGATAAAGTTGCAGGACCACTTCTGCGCTC
GGCCCTTCCGGCTGGCTGGTTTATTGCTGATAAATCTGGAGCCGGTGAGCGTGGGTCTCGCGGTATCATT
GCAGCACTGGGGCCAGATGGTAAGCCCTCCCGTATCGTAGTTATCTACACGACGGGGAGTCAGGCAACTA
TGGATGAACGAAATAGACAGATCGCTGAGATAGGTGCCTCACTGATTAAGCATTGGTAACTGTCAGACCA
AGTTTACTCATATATACTTTAGATTGATTTAAAACTTCATTTTTAATTTAAAAGGATCTAGGTGAAGATC
CTTTTTGATAATCTCATGACCAAAATCCCTTAACGTGAGTTTTCGTTCCACTGAGCGTCAGACCCCGTAG
AAAAGATCAAAGGATCTTC
Features (pLannotate 1.2.2; 18 found; start..end, strand, type, name):
      1..589     +  rep_origin     ori: high-copy-number ColE1/pMB1/pBR322/pUC origin of replication
    775..826     -  misc_feature   bom (fragment): basis of mobility region from pBR322
    833..910     +  promoter       lacI promoter: lacI
    911..1993    +  CDS            lacI: lac repressor; lacI; The lac repressor binds to the lac operator to inhibit transcription in E. coli. This inhibition can be relieved by adding lactose or isopropyl-β-D-thiogalactopyranoside (IPTG).
   2006..2027    +  protein_bind   CAP binding site: CAP binding activates transcription in the presence of cAMP. E. coli catabolite activator protein
   2042..2072    +  promoter       lac promoter: promoter for the E. coli lac operon
   2080..2096    +  protein_bind   lac operator: The lac repressor binds to the lac operator to inhibit transcription in E. coli. This inhibition can be relieved by adding lactose or isopropyl-β-D-thiogalactopyranoside (IPTG). lac repressor encoded by lacI
   2116..2289    +  CDS            lacZα: LacZα fragment of β-galactosidase; lacZ fragment
   2553..2669    -  CDS            yciV (fragment): RNAAM_ECOLI - Also known as trpH From Escherichia coli (strain K12).
   2745..2773    +  promoter       tac promoter: strong E. coli promoter; hybrid between the trp and lac UV5 promoters
   2781..2797    +  protein_bind   lac operator: The lac repressor binds to the lac operator to inhibit transcription in E. coli. This inhibition can be relieved by adding lactose or isopropyl-β-D-thiogalactopyranoside (IPTG). lac repressor encoded by lacI
   2820..3473    +  CDS            GST26_SCHJA: Experimental evidence at protein level: Swiss-Prot protein existence level 1. GST isoenzymes appear to play a central role in the parasite detoxification system. Other functions are also suspected including a role in increasing the solubility of haematin in the parasite gut. From Schistosoma japonicum (Blood fluke).
   3516..3779    +  CDS            MKK1 (fragment): M2K1_ORYSJ - Also known as MEK1. Experimental evidence at protein level: Swiss-Prot protein existence level 1. From Oryza sativa subsp. japonica (Rice).
   4090..4108    -  misc_feature   MCS (fragment): pBluescript multiple cloning site
   4128..4167    +  CDS            rop (fragment): Rop protein, which maintains plasmids at low copy number; rop
   4269..4309    +  misc_feature   bom (fragment): basis of mobility region from pBR322
   4414..4518    +  promoter       AmpR promoter: bla
   4519..5379    +  CDS            AmpR: β-lactamase; bla; confers resistance to ampicillin, carbenicillin, and related antibiotics
