[The description below was written by a language model from this plasmid's Addgene catalogue record and pLannotate feature annotations shown in this document.]
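Description:
C-term png in pGEX4 is a bacterial expression plasmid built on the pGEX 4T backbone for producing the C-terminal portion of the Drosophila melanogaster PAN GU (png) protein kinase as a glutathione S-transferase fusion. It replicates in E. coli from a high-copy ColE1/pMB1-type origin and is selected with ampicillin through the bla (β-lactamase) gene and its own promoter. Remnants of pBR322-derived sequences (bom and rop fragments) and a lac promoter/lacZα segment are also annotated as part of the backbone.

The expression cassette consists of the hybrid trp/lac tac promoter followed by a lac operator, driving the Schistosoma japonicum 26 kDa GST coding sequence. The plasmid carries its own lacI gene, so the lac repressor keeps the tac promoter off until it is relieved with IPTG. The wild-type png C-terminal fragment was inserted downstream of GST by restriction cloning between XhoI and NotI sites. The automated annotation does not label png by name. Instead, it marks a short coding segment immediately after GST as a fragment resembling a rice MAP kinase kinase, which most likely reflects kinase-domain similarity in the png insert rather than a plant sequence. A small pBluescript polylinker fragment lies downstream, presumably carried over during subcloning. The exact residue boundaries of the png fragment are not stated in the record, and no protease cleavage site between GST and the insert is annotated.

The stated purpose is expression and purification of the png C-terminus, for which the GST moiety allows affinity capture on glutathione resin.
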