Addgene plasmid #112975: C-term png in pGEX4
Purpose: For protein expression and purification of the C-term of Drosophila png
Depositing lab: Terry Orr-Weaver. Depositing organization: Whitehead Institute for Biomedical Research. Publication: PAN GU: a protein kinase that inhibits S phase and promotes mitosis in early Drosophila development. Fenger DD, Carminati JL, Burney-Sigman DL, Kashevsky H, Dines JL, Elfring LK, Orr-Weaver TL. Development. 2000 Nov;127(22):4763-74. PubMed 11044392.
Backbone
  Vector backbone: pGEX 4t
  Vector type: Bacterial Expression
Growth in bacteria
  Bacterial resistance: Ampicillin, 100 μg/mL
  Growth temperature: 37°C
  Growth strain: DH5alpha
  Copy number: High Copy
Gene/Insert
  Gene/Insert name: png
  Species: D. melanogaster (fly)
  Mutation: wild-type C terminus
  Entrez Gene: png (a.k.a. Dmel_CG11420, CG11420, Dmel\CG11420, EG:8D8.5, PNG, Png, fs(1)M2, pan-gnu)
  Cloning method: Restriction Enzyme; 5′ cloning site XhoI (unknown if destroyed); 3′ cloning site NotI (unknown if destroyed)
Terms and licenses: Academic/Nonprofit Terms; Industry Terms: Not Available to Industry
How to cite: C-term png in pGEX4 was a gift from Terry Orr-Weaver (Addgene plasmid # 112975 ; http://n2t.net/addgene:112975 ; RRID:Addgene_112975)
